Addgene plasmid #202892: Salsa-BC51-P1E3
Purpose: Expression of barcoded reporter plasmid for PRESTO-Salsa; EGFP/BC51
Depositing lab: Noah Palm. Depositing organization: Yale University. Publication: Highly multiplexed bioactivity screening reveals human and microbiota metabolome-GPCRome interactions. Chen H, Rosen CE, Gonzalez-Hernandez JA, Song D, Potempa J, Ring AM, Palm NW. Cell. 2023 Jul 6;186(14):3095-3110.e19. doi: 10.1016/j.cell.2023.05.024. Epub 2023 Jun 14. PubMed 37321219.
Backbone
  Vector backbone: pCER206
  Vector type: Mammalian Expression
Growth in bacteria
  Bacterial resistance: Ampicillin, 100 μg/mL
  Growth temperature: 37°C
  Growth strain: DH5alpha
  Copy number: High Copy
Gene/Insert
  Gene/Insert name: EGFP/BC51
  Species: Synthetic
  Insert size (bp): 730
  Promoter: Tet Response Element (TRE)
  Cloning method: Restriction Enzyme; 5′ cloning site BsrGI (not destroyed); 3′ cloning site HindIII (not destroyed)
  Sequencing primers: 5′ Custom primer (GAAGCGCGATCACATGG)
Terms and licenses: Academic/Nonprofit Terms; Industry Terms: Not Available to Industry
How to cite: Salsa-BC51-P1E3 was a gift from Noah Palm (Addgene plasmid # 202892 ; http://n2t.net/addgene:202892 ; RRID:Addgene_202892)
