[The description below was written by a language model from this plasmid's Addgene catalogue record and pLannotate feature annotations shown in this document.]
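Description:
Salsa-BC51-P1E3 is a mammalian expression plasmid of about 5.1 kb, built on the pCER206 backbone, that serves as one member of a set of barcoded reporter plasmids for the PRESTO-Salsa multiplexed screening system. It is propagated in E. coli as a high-copy plasmid through a ColE1/pUC-type origin and is selected with ampicillin via the β-lactamase gene and its own promoter. No mammalian selection marker is annotated; only short remnants of lacI, an aminoglycoside phosphotransferase and SV40 large T antigen appear, most likely leftovers of earlier cloning steps.

The payload is a synthetic insert of roughly 730 bp, EGFP/BC51, placed under a tetracycline response element. In the feature table, a tetO-repeat region sits at the centre of a divergent arrangement. On the forward strand, a TRE3G-type promoter fragment leads into the mammalian codon-optimised EGFP coding sequence, followed by a short polylinker fragment and the SV40 polyadenylation region. The barcode is not annotated as a separate feature, but the BsrGI and HindIII cloning sites suggest it lies at or just after the 3′ end of EGFP, where it would be carried in the reporter transcript. On the opposite strand, a minimal CMV promoter faces a polylinker fragment, a rabbit β-globin intron, a short globin coding fragment and a β-globin poly(A) signal, with no distinct coding insert annotated there.

Because TRE promoters are silent without a tetracycline-controlled transactivator, reporter output depends on transactivator activity in the cell. The associated work concerns highly multiplexed screening of GPCR bioactivity, so the transcribed barcode presumably gives a sequence-based readout identifying this reporter within a pool, although the record does not specify which receptor BC51 is paired with.
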