Features (pLannotate 1.2.2; 17 found; start..end, strand, type, name):
      2..55      +  CDS            lacI (fragment): lac repressor; lacI; The lac repressor binds to the lac operator to inhibit transcription in E. coli. This inhibition can be relieved by adding lactose or isopropyl-β-D-thiogalactopyranoside (IPTG).
    388..443     -  polyA_signal   β-globin poly(A) signal: rabbit β-globin polyadenylation signal (Gil and Proudfoot, 1987)
    518..640     -  CDS            HBB: HBB_COLGU - Experimental evidence at transcript level: Swiss-Prot protein existence level 2. Involved in oxygen transport from the lung to the various peripheral tissues. From Colobus guereza (Mantled guereza) (Eastern black-and-white colobus monkey).
    644..1216    -  intron         β-globin intron: intron from rabbit β-globin gene
   1312..1343    -  misc_feature   MCS (fragment): pUC18/19 multiple cloning site
   1437..1475    -  promoter       minimal CMV promoter: human cytomegalovirus (CMV) immediate early promoter
   1493..1708    -  protein_bind   tetracycline response element (fragment): contains seven copies of the tetracycline operator tetO tetracycline repressor TetR
   1708..1753    +  promoter       TRE3GV promoter (fragment): 3rd-generation Tet-responsive promoter that can be activated by binding of Tet-On® 3G, optimized for retroviral and lentiviral vectors
   1829..1856    +  misc_feature   MCS (fragment): pBluescript multiple cloning site
   1861..2580    +  CDS            EGFP: the original enhanced GFP (Yang et al., 1996) mammalian codon-optimized
   2591..2613    +  misc_feature   MCS (fragment): pBluescript multiple cloning site
   2627..2761    -  polyA_signal   SV40 poly(A) signal: SV40 polyadenylation signal
   2784..2867    -  CDS            large T antigen (fragment): large T antigen from SV40 (simian virus 40)
   2861..3091    -  CDS            str (fragment): STR_KLEPN - Protein inferred from homology: Swiss-Prot protein existence level 3. The aminoglycoside phosphotransferases achieve inactivation of their antibiotic substrates by phosphorylation. From Klebsiella pneumoniae.
   3210..3314    +  promoter       AmpR promoter: bla
   3315..4175    +  CDS            AmpR: β-lactamase; bla; confers resistance to ampicillin, carbenicillin, and related antibiotics
   4346..4934    +  rep_origin     ori: high-copy-number ColE1/pMB1/pBR322/pUC origin of replication
>Addgene plasmid #202892 | Salsa-BC51-P1E3 | addgene full sequence | sequence record 413434 | Addgene NGS Result
AGCGCCCAATACGCAAACCGCCTCTCCCCGCGCGTTGGCCGATTCATTAATGCAGTCGAGGGATCTCCAT
AAGAGAAGAGGGACAGCTATGACTGGGAGTAGTCAGGAGAGGAGGAAAAATCTGGCTAGTAAAACATGTA
AGGAAAATTTTAGGGATGTTAAAGAAAAAAATAACACAAAACAAAATATAAAAAAAATCTAACCTCAAGT
CAAGGCTTTTCTATGGAATAAGGAATGGACAGCAGGGGGCTGTTTCATATACTGATGACCTCTTTATAGC
CAACCTTTGTTCATGGCAGCCAGCATATGGGCATATGTTGCCAAACTCTAAACCAAATACTCATTCTGAT
GTTTTAAATGATTTGCCCTCCCATATGTCCTTCCGAGTGAGAGACACAAAAAATTCCAACACACTATTGC
AATGAAAATAAATTTCCTTTATTAGCCAGAAGTCAGATGCTCAAGGGGCTTCATGATGTCCCCATAATTT
TTGGCAGAGGGAAAAAGATCGATCTCAGTGGTATTTGTGAGCCAGGGCATTGGCCACACCAGCCACCACC
TTCTGATAGGCAGCCTGCACCTGAGGAGTGAATTCTTTGCCAAAATGATGAGACAGCACAACAACCAGCA
CGTTGCCCAGGAGCTGTAGGAAAGAGAAGAAGGCATGAACATGGTTAGCAGAGGGGCCCGGTTTGGACTC
AGAGTATTTTATCCTCATCTCAAACAGTGTATATCATTGTAACCATAAAGAGAAAGGCAGGATGATGACC
AGGGTGTAGTTGTTTCTACCAATAAGAATATTTCCACGCCAGCCAGAATTTATATGCAGAAATATTCTAC
CTTATCATTTAATTATAACAATTGTTCTCTAAAACTGTGCTGAAGTACAATATAATATACCCTGATTGCC
TTGAAAAAAAAGTGATTAGAGAAAGTACTTACAATCTGACAAATAAACAAAAGTGAATTTAAAAATTCGT
TACAAATGCAAGCTAAAGTTTAACGAAAAAGTTACAGAAAATGAAAAGAAAATAAGAGGAGACAATGGTT
GTCAACAGAGTAGAAAGTGAAAGAAACAAAATTATCATGAGGGTCCATGGTGATACAAGGGACATCTTCC
CATTCTAAACAACACCCTGAAAACTTTGCCCCCTCCATATAACATGAATTTTACAATAGCGAAAAAGAAA
GAACAATCAAGGGTCCCCAAACTCACCCTGAAGTTCTCAGCTCTAGAGATATCGTCGAGGCCGCGCTAGC
GTTTAAACTGTCGACCTTAATTAAGAGATCTGCTCGAGGCGCGTCAGCTGACTAGAGGATCCCCGGGTAC
CGAGCTCGAATTCGGGGCCGCGGAGGCTGGATCGGTCCCGGTGTCTTCTATGGAGGTCAAAACAGCGTGG
ATGGCGTCTCCAGGCGATCTGACGGTTCACTAAACGAGCTCTGCTTATATAGGCCTCCCACCGTACACGC
CTACCTCGACCCGGGTACCGAGCTCGACTTTCACTTTTCTCTATCACTGATAGGGAGTGGTAAACTCGAC
TTTCACTTTTCTCTATCACTGATAGGGAGTGGTAAACTCGACTTTCACTTTTCTCTATCACTGATAGGGA
GTGGTAAACTCGACTTTCACTTTTCTCTATCACTGATAGGGAGTGGTAAACTCGACTTTCACTTTTCTCT
ATCACTGATAGGGAGTGGTAAACTCGACCTATATAAGCAGAGCTCGTTTAGTGAACCGTCAGATCGCCTG
GAGACGCCATCCACGCTGTTTTGACCTCCATAGAAGACACCGGGACCGATCCAGCCTCCGCGGCCCCGAA
TTCCTGCAGCGGCCGCTCTAGAACTAGTGGATCCCCGCGGATGGTGAGCAAGGGCGAGGAGCTGTTCACC
GGGGTGGTGCCCATCCTGGTCGAGCTGGACGGCGACGTAAACGGCCACAAGTTCAGCGTGTCCGGCGAGG
GCGAGGGCGATGCCACCTACGGCAAGCTGACCCTGAAGTTCATCTGCACCACCGGCAAGCTGCCCGTGCC
CTGGCCCACCCTCGTGACCACCCTGACCTACGGCGTGCAGTGCTTCAGCCGCTACCCCGACCACATGAAG
CAGCACGACTTCTTCAAGTCCGCCATGCCCGAAGGCTACGTCCAGGAGCGCACCATCTTCTTCAAGGACG
ACGGCAACTACAAGACCCGCGCCGAGGTGAAGTTCGAGGGCGACACCCTGGTGAACCGCATCGAGCTGAA
GGGCATCGACTTCAAGGAGGACGGCAACATCCTGGGGCACAAGCTGGAGTACAACTACAACAGCCACAAC
GTCTATATCATGGCCGACAAGCAGAAGAACGGCATCAAGGTGAACTTCAAGATCCGCCACAACATCGAGG
ACGGCAGCGTGCAGCTCGCCGACCACTACCAGCAGAACACCCCCATCGGCGACGGCCCCGTGCTGCTGCC
CGACAACCACTACCTGAGCACCCAGTCCGCCCTGAGCAAAGACCCCAACGAGAAGCGCGATCACATGGTC
CTGCTGGAGTTCGTGACCGCCGCCGGGATCACTCTCGGCATGGACGAGCTGTACAAGTAATTAAACGGGC
GAATTCGATATCAAGCTTGTCGACCTAGTTCTAGAGGATCCAGACATGATAAGATACATTGATGAGTTTG
GACAAACCACAACTAGAATGCAGTGAAAAAAATGCTTTATTTGTGAAATTTGTGATGCTATTGCTTTATT
TGTAACCATTATAAGCTGCAATAAACAAGTTAACAACAACAATTGCATTCATTTTATGTTTCAGGTTCAG
GGGGAGGTGTGGGAGGTTTTTTAAAGCAAGTAAAACCTCTACAAATGTGGTATGGCTGATTATGATCCTG
CAAGCCTCGTCGTCCTGGCCGGACCACGCTATCTGTGCAAGGTCCCCGGCCCCGGACGCGCGCTCCATGA
GCAGAGCGCCCGCCGCCGAGGCGAAGACTCGGGCGGCGCCCTGCCCGTCCCACCAGGTCAACAGGCGGTA
ACCGGCCTCTTCATCGGGAATGCGCGCGACCTTCAGCATCGCCGGCATGTCCCCCTGGCGGACGGGAAGT
ATCCAGCTCGACCAAGCTGGCCGCGTCGAGTGAAGACGAAAGGGCCTCGTGATACGCCTATTTTTATAGG
TTAATGTCATGATAATAATGGTTTCTTAGACGTCAGGTGGCACTTTTCGGGGAAATGTGCGCGGAACCCC
TATTTGTTTATTTTTCTAAATACATTCAAATATGTATCCGCTCATGAGACAATAACCCTGATAAATGCTT
CAATAATATTGAAAAAGGAAGAGTATGAGTATTCAACATTTCCGTGTCGCCCTTATTCCCTTTTTTGCGG
CATTTTGCCTTCCTGTTTTTGCTCACCCAGAAACGCTGGTGAAAGTAAAAGATGCTGAAGATCAGTTGGG
TGCACGAGTGGGTTACATCGAACTGGATCTCAACAGCGGTAAGATCCTTGAGAGTTTTCGCCCCGAAGAA
CGTTTTCCAATGATGAGCACTTTTAAAGTTCTGCTATGTGGCGCGGTATTATCCCGTGTTGACGCCGGGC
AAGAGCAACTCGGTCGCCGCATACACTATTCTCAGAATGACTTGGTTGAGTACTCACCAGTCACAGAAAA
GCATCTTACGGATGGCATGACAGTAAGAGAATTATGCAGTGCTGCCATAACCATGAGTGATAACACTGCG
GCCAACTTACTTCTGACAACGATCGGAGGACCGAAGGAGCTAACCGCTTTTTTGCACAACATGGGGGATC
ATGTAACTCGCCTTGATCGTTGGGAACCGGAGCTGAATGAAGCCATACCAAACGACGAGCGTGACACCAC
GATGCCTGTAGCAATGGCAACAACGTTGCGCAAACTATTAACTGGCGAACTACTTACTCTAGCTTCCCGG
CAACAATTAATAGACTGGATGGAGGCGGATAAAGTTGCAGGACCACTTCTGCGCTCGGCCCTTCCGGCTG
GCTGGTTTATTGCTGATAAATCTGGAGCCGGTGAGCGTGGGTCTCGCGGTATCATTGCAGCACTGGGGCC
AGATGGTAAGCCCTCCCGTATCGTAGTTATCTACACGACGGGGAGTCAGGCAACTATGGATGAACGAAAT
AGACAGATCGCTGAGATAGGTGCCTCACTGATTAAGCATTGGTAACTGTCAGACCAAGTTTACTCATATA
TACTTTAGATTGATTTAAAACTTCATTTTTAATTTAAAAGGATCTAGGTGAAGATCCTTTTTGATAATCT
CATGACCAAAATCCCTTAACGTGAGTTTTCGTTCCACTGAGCGTCAGACCCCGTAGAAAAGATCAAAGGA
TCTTCTTGAGATCCTTTTTTTCTGCGCGTAATCTGCTGCTTGCAAACAAAAAAACCACCGCTACCAGCGG
TGGTTTGTTTGCCGGATCAAGAGCTACCAACTCTTTTTCCGAAGGTAACTGGCTTCAGCAGAGCGCAGAT
ACCAAATACTGTTCTTCTAGTGTAGCCGTAGTTAGGCCACCACTTCAAGAACTCTGTAGCACCGCCTACA
TACCTCGCTCTGCTAATCCTGTTACCAGTGGCTGCTGCCAGTGGCGATAAGTCGTGTCTTACCGGGTTGG
ACTCAAGACGATAGTTACCGGATAAGGCGCAGCGGTCGGGCTGAACGGGGGGTTCGTGCACACAGCCCAG
CTTGGAGCGAACGACCTACACCGAACTGAGATACCTACAGCGTGAGCTATGAGAAAGCGCCACGCTTCCC
GAAGGGAGAAAGGCGGACAGGTATCCGGTAAGCGGCAGGGTCGGAACAGGAGAGCGCACGAGGGAGCTTC
CAGGGGGAAACGCCTGGTATCTTTATAGTCCTGTCGGGTTTCGCCACCTCTGACTTGAGCGTCGATTTTT
GTGATGCTCGTCAGGGGGGCGGAGCCTATGGAAAAACGCCAGCAACGCGGCCTTTTTACGGTTCCTGGCC
TTTTGCTGGCCTTTTGCTCACATGTTCTTTCCTGCGTTATCCCCTGATTCTGTGGATAACCGTATTACCG
CCTTTGAGTGAGCTGATACCGCTCGCCGCAGCCGAACGACCGAGCGCAGCGAGTCAGTGAGCGAGGAAGC
GGAAG
