>Addgene plasmid #202892 | Salsa-BC51-P1E3 | depositor partial sequence | sequence record 393765 | BC51
TTAAACGGGC
